>Addgene plasmid #163076 | pMOS015E: Entry vector for: mito-roGFP2-Orp1 H2O2 oxidation sensor (mitochondrial) | addgene full sequence | sequence record 325109 | Addgene NGS Result
CTTTCCTGCGTTATCCCCTGATTCTGTGGATAACCGTATTACCGCCTTTGAGTGAGCTGATACCGCTCGC
CGCAGCCGAACGACCGAGCGCAGCGAGTCAGTGAGCGAGGAAGCGGAAGAGCGCCCAATACGCAAACCGC
CTCTCCCCGCGCGTTGGCCGATTCATTAATGCAGCTGGCACGACAGGTTTCCCGACTGGAAAGCGGGCAG
TGAGCGCAACGCAATTAATACGCGTACCGCTAGCCAGGAAGAGTTTGTAGAAACGCAAAAAGGCCATCCG
TCAGGATGGCCTTCTGCTTAGTTTGATGCCTGGCAGTTTATGGCGGGCGTCCTGCCCGCCACCCTCCGGG
CCGTTGCTTCACAACGTTCAAATCCGCTCCCGGCGGATTTGTCCTACTCAGGAGAGCGTTCACCGACAAA
CAACAGATAAAACGAAAGGCCCAGTCTTCCGACTGAGCCTTTCGTTTTATTTGATGCCTGGCAGTTCCCT
ACTCTCGCGTTAACGCTAGCATGGATGTTTTCCCAGTCACGACGTTGTAAAACGACGGCCAGTCTTAAGC
TCGGGCCCCAAATAATGATTTTATTTTGACTGATAGTGACCTGTTCGTTGCAACAAATTGATGAGCAATG
CTTTTTTATAATGCCAACTTTGTACAAAAAAGCAGGCTTTAAAGGAACCAATTCAGTCGACTGGATCTGC
GGCCGCATGTCCGTCCTGACGCCGCTGCTGCTGCGGGGCTTGACAGGCTCGGCCCGGCGGCTCCCAGTGC
CGCGCGCCAAGATCCATTCGTTGCCGCCGGGATCCGTGAGCAAGGGCGAGGAGCTGTTCACCGGGGTGGT
GCCCATCCTGGTCGAGCTGGACGGCGACGTAAACGGCCACAAGTTCAGCGTGTCCGGCGAGGGCGAGGGC
GATGCCACCTACGGCAAGCTGACCCTGAAGTTCATCTCCACCACCGGCAAGCTGCCCGTGCCCTGGCCCA
CCCTCGTGACCACCCTGACCTACGGCGTGCAGTGCTTCAGCCGCTACCCCGACCACATGAAGCAGCACGA
CTTCTTCAAGTCCGCCATGCCCGAAGGCTACGTCCAGGAGCGCACCATCTTCTTCAAGGACGACGGCAAC
TACAAGACCCGCGCCGAGGTGAAGTTCGAGGGCGACACCCTGGTGAACCGCATCGAGCTGAAGGGCATCG
ACTTCAAGGAGGACGGCAACATCCTGGGGCACAAGCTGGAGTACAACTACAACTGCCACAACGTCTATAT
CATGGCCGACAAGCAGAAGAACGGCATCAAGGTGAACTTCAAGATCCGCCACAACATCGAGGACGGCAGC
GTGCAGCTCGCCGACCACTACCAGCAGAACACCCCCATCGGCGACGGCCCCGTGCTGCTGCCCGACAACC
ACTACCTGAGCACCTGCTCCGCCCTGAGCAAAGACCCCAACGAGAAGCGCGATCACATGGTCCTGCTGGA
GTTCGTGACCGCCGCCGGGATCACTCTCGGCATGGACGAGCTGTACAAGACTAGTGGTGGTTCAGGTGGT
GGTGGTTCAGGTGGTGGTGGTTCAGGTGGAGGAGGATCAGGAGGAGGAGGATCAGGAGGAGGAGGATCAG
GAGGAGAATTCGATATCTCAGAATTCTATAAGCTAGCACCTGTTGACAAGAAAGGCCAACCATTCCCCTT
CGACCAATTAAAGGGAAAAGTGGTGCTTATCGTTAATGTTGCCTCCAAATGTGGATTCACTCCTCAATAC
AAAGAACTAGAGGCCTTGTACAAACGTTATAAGGACGAAGGATTTACCATCATCGGGTTCCCATGCAACC
AGTTTGGCCACCAAGAACCTGGCTCTGATGAAGAAATTGCCCAGTTCTGCCAACTGAACTATGGCGTGAC
TTTCCCCATTATGAAAAAAATTGACGTTAATGGTGGCAATGAGGACCCTGTTTACAAGTTTTTGAAGAGC
CAAAAATCCGGTATGTTGGGCTTGAGAGGTATCAAATGGAATTTTGAAAAATTCTTAGTCGATAAAAAGG
GTAAAGTGTACGAAAGATACTCTTCACTAACCAAACCTTCTTCGTTGTCCGAAACCATCGAAGAACTTTT
GAAAGAGGTGGAATAGTCTAGACCCAGCTTTCTTGTACAAAGTTGGCATTATAAGAAAGCATTGCTTATC
AATTTGTTGCAACGAACAGGTCACTATCAGTCAAAATAAAATCATTATTTGCCATCCAGCTGATATCCCC
TATAGTGAGTCGTATTACATGGTCATAGCTGTTTCCTGGCAGCTCTGGCCCGTGTCTCAAAATCTCTGAT
GTTACATTGCACAAGATAAAAATATATCATCATGAACAATAAAACTGTCTGCTTACATAAACAGTAATAC
AAGGGGTGTTATGAGCCATATTCAACGGGAAACGTCGAGGCCGCGATTAAATTCCAACATGGATGCTGAT
TTATATGGGTATAAATGGGCTCGCGATAATGTCGGGCAATCAGGTGCGACAATCTATCGCTTGTATGGGA
AGCCCGATGCGCCAGAGTTGTTTCTGAAACATGGCAAAGGTAGCGTTGCCAATGATGTTACAGATGAGAT
GGTCAGACTAAACTGGCTGACGGAATTTATGCCTCTTCCGACCATCAAGCATTTTATCCGTACTCCTGAT
GATGCATGGTTACTCACCACTGCGATCCCCGGAAAAACAGCATTCCAGGTATTAGAAGAATATCCTGATT
CAGGTGAAAATATTGTTGATGCGCTGGCAGTGTTCCTGCGCCGGTTGCATTCGATTCCTGTTTGTAATTG
TCCTTTTAACAGCGATCGCGTATTTCGTCTCGCTCAGGCGCAATCACGAATGAATAACGGTTTGGTTGAT
GCGAGTGATTTTGATGACGAGCGTAATGGCTGGCCTGTTGAACAAGTCTGGAAAGAAATGCATAAACTTT
TGCCATTCTCACCGGATTCAGTCGTCACTCATGGTGATTTCTCACTTGATAACCTTATTTTTGACGAGGG
GAAATTAATAGGTTGTATTGATGTTGGACGAGTCGGAATCGCAGACCGATACCAGGATCTTGCCATCCTA
TGGAACTGCCTCGGTGAGTTTTCTCCTTCATTACAGAAACGGCTTTTTCAAAAATATGGTATTGATAATC
CTGATATGAATAAATTGCAGTTTCATTTGATGCTCGATGAGTTTTTCTAATCAGAATTGGTTAATTGGTT
GTAACACTGGCAGAGCATTACGCTGACTTGACGGGACGGCGCAAGCTCATGACCAAAATCCCTTAACGTG
AGTTACGCGTCGTTCCACTGAGCGTCAGACCCCGTAGAAAAGATCAAAGGATCTTCTTGAGATCCTTTTT
TTCTGCGCGTAATCTGCTGCTTGCAAACAAAAAAACCACCGCTACCAGCGGTGGTTTGTTTGCCGGATCA
AGAGCTACCAACTCTTTTTCCGAAGGTAACTGGCTTCAGCAGAGCGCAGATACCAAATACTGTTCTTCTA
GTGTAGCCGTAGTTAGGCCACCACTTCAAGAACTCTGTAGCACCGCCTACATACCTCGCTCTGCTAATCC
TGTTACCAGTGGCTGCTGCCAGTGGCGATAAGTCGTGTCTTACCGGGTTGGACTCAAGACGATAGTTACC
GGATAAGGCGCAGCGGTCGGGCTGAACGGGGGGTTCGTGCACACAGCCCAGCTTGGAGCGAACGACCTAC
ACCGAACTGAGATACCTACAGCGTGAGCTATGAGAAAGCGCCACGCTTCCCGAAGGGAGAAAGGCGGACA
GGTATCCGGTAAGCGGCAGGGTCGGAACAGGAGAGCGCACGAGGGAGCTTCCAGGGGGAAACGCCTGGTA
TCTTTATAGTCCTGTCGGGTTTCGCCACCTCTGACTTGAGCGTCGATTTTTGTGATGCTCGTCAGGGGGG
CGGAGCCTATGGAAAAACGCCAGCAACGCGGCCTTTTTACGGTTCCTGGCCTTTTGCTGGCCTTTTGCTC
ACATGTT
Features (pLannotate 1.2.2; 12 found; start..end, strand, type, name):
    121..213     +  CDS            lacI (fragment): lac repressor; lacI; The lac repressor binds to the lac operator to inhibit transcription in E. coli. This inhibition can be relieved by adding lactose or isopropyl-β-D-thiogalactopyranoside (IPTG).
    268..295     -  terminator     rrnB T2 terminator: transcription terminator T2 from the E. coli rrnB gene
    427..470     +  terminator     rrnB T1 terminator: Escherichia coli rrnB; transcription terminator T1 from the E. coli rrnB gene
    517..553     -  CDS            lacZα (fragment): LacZα fragment of β-galactosidase; lacZ fragment
    569..668     +  protein_bind   attL1: mutant version of attL; recombination site for the Gateway® LR reaction LR Clonase™
    707..781     +  CDS            COX8 presequence: mitochondrial presequence of human cytochrome c oxidase subunit VIII (Rizutto et al., 1989)
    806..1519    +  CDS            EGFP: the original enhanced GFP (Yang et al., 1996) mammalian codon-optimized
   1625..2113    +  CDS            HYR1: GPX3_YEAST - Also known as GPX3 From Saccharomyces cerevisiae (strain ATCC 204508 / S288c) (Baker's yeast).
   2122..2221    -  protein_bind   attL2: mutant version of attL; recombination site for the Gateway® LR reaction LR Clonase™
   2239..2257    -  promoter       T7 promoter: promoter for bacteriophage T7 RNA polymerase
   2391..3200    +  CDS            KanR: aminoglycoside phosphotransferase; aph(3')-Ia; confers resistance to kanamycin in bacteria or G418 (Geneticin®) in eukaryotes
   3347..3935    +  rep_origin     ori: high-copy-number ColE1/pMB1/pBR322/pUC origin of replication
