[The description below was written by a language model from this plasmid's Addgene catalogue record and pLannotate feature annotations shown in this document.]
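Description:
pMOS015E is a Gateway entry vector built on a pENTR backbone that carries the coding sequence for mito-roGFP2-Orp1, a genetically encoded, mitochondrially targeted sensor of hydrogen peroxide. The plasmid is about 4 kb, is maintained in E. coli at high copy from a ColE1/pUC-type origin, and is selected with kanamycin through an aph(3')-Ia resistance gene. Upstream of the cloning region sit the rrnB T1 and T2 terminators typical of pENTR vectors, which shield the insert from read-through transcription. Short lacI and lacZα fragments and a T7 promoter outside attL2 are backbone remnants.

The roughly 1.4 kb synthetic insert, cloned between NotI and XbaI sites, lies between attL1 and attL2. It has three annotated parts in the same orientation. The first is the mitochondrial presequence of human cytochrome c oxidase subunit VIII, which directs import into the mitochondrial matrix. The second is a GFP-derived reading frame that the annotation tool labels EGFP but that corresponds to the redox-sensitive roGFP2 variant named in the record. The third is the yeast thiol peroxidase Orp1 (annotated as HYR1/GPX3). In this sensor design, Orp1 is oxidised by H2O2 and relays that oxidation to the engineered cysteine pair of roGFP2, shifting its excitation spectrum to give a ratiometric readout.

No eukaryotic promoter is annotated within the att-flanked cassette, so the plasmid is not itself an expression construct. Instead, an LR recombination moves the sensor into a destination vector that supplies the promoter and delivery features. It was deposited as part of a collection of optical reporters for multiplexed recordings of cellular physiology, and the reporter portion derives from an earlier published sensor plasmid.
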