Addgene plasmid #163076: pMOS015E: Entry vector for: mito-roGFP2-Orp1 H2O2 oxidation sensor (mitochondrial)
Purpose: Entry vector for: mito-roGFP2-Orp1 H2O2 oxidation sensor (mitochondrial)
Depositing lab: Adam Cohen. Depositing organization: Harvard University. Publication: Multiplexed Optical Sensors in Arrayed Islands of Cells for multimodal recordings of cellular physiology. Werley CA, Boccardo S, Rigamonti A, Hansson EM, Cohen AE. Nat Commun. 2020 Aug 4;11(1):3881. doi: 10.1038/s41467-020-17607-5. PubMed 32753572.
Backbone
  Vector backbone: pENTR
  Backbone size w/o insert (bp): 2586
  Vector type: Gateway entry vector
Growth in bacteria
  Bacterial resistance: Kanamycin, 50 μg/mL
  Growth temperature: 37°C
  Growth strain: DH5alpha
  Copy number: High Copy
Gene/Insert
  Gene/Insert name: mito-roGFP2-Orp1
  Species: Synthetic
  Insert size (bp): 1410
  Cloning method: Restriction Enzyme; 5′ cloning site NotI (unknown if destroyed); 3′ cloning site Xbal (unknown if destroyed)
  Sequencing primers: 5′ M13F(-21); 3′ M13R
Resource information
  A portion of this plasmid was derived from a plasmid made by: Tobias Dick
Terms and licenses: Academic/Nonprofit Terms; Industry Terms: Not Available to Industry
Depositor comments: Please see PMID: 19755417 for original reporter gene characterization.
How to cite: pMOS015E: Entry vector for: mito-roGFP2-Orp1 H2O2 oxidation sensor (mitochondrial) was a gift from Adam Cohen (Addgene plasmid # 163076 ; http://n2t.net/addgene:163076 ; RRID:Addgene_163076)
