>Addgene plasmid #163076 | pMOS015E: Entry vector for: mito-roGFP2-Orp1 H2O2 oxidation sensor (mitochondrial) | depositor partial sequence | sequence record 315888 | COX8TS-roGFP2-Orp1
ATGTCCGTCCTGACGCCGCTGCTGCTGCGGGGCTTGACAGGCTCGGCCCGGCGGCTCCCAGTGCCGCGCG
CCAAGATCCATTCGTTGCCGCCGGGATCCGTGAGCAAGGGCGAGGAGCTGTTCACCGGGGTGGTGCCCAT
CCTGGTCGAGCTGGACGGCGACGTAAACGGCCACAAGTTCAGCGTGTCCGGCGAGGGCGAGGGCGATGCC
ACCTACGGCAAGCTGACCCTGAAGTTCATCTCCACCACCGGCAAGCTGCCCGTGCCCTGGCCCACCCTCG
TGACCACCCTGACCTACGGCGTGCAGTGCTTCAGCCGCTACCCCGACCACATGAAGCAGCACGACTTCTT
CAAGTCCGCCATGCCCGAAGGCTACGTCCAGGAGCGCACCATCTTCTTCAAGGACGACGGCAACTACAAG
ACCCGCGCCGAGGTGAAGTTCGAGGGCGACACCCTGGTGAACCGCATCGAGCTGAAGGGCATCGACTTCA
AGGAGGACGGCAACATCCTGGGGCACAAGCTGGAGTACAACTACAACTGCCACAACGTCTATATCATGGC
CGACAAGCAGAAGAACGGCATCAAGGTGAACTTCAAGATCCGCCACAACATCGAGGACGGCAGCGTGCAG
CTCGCCGACCACTACCAGCAGAACACCCCCATCGGCGACGGCCCCGTGCTGCTGCCCGACAACCACTACC
TGAGCACCTGCTCCGCCCTGAGCAAAGACCCCAACGAGAAGCGCGATCACATGGTCCTGCTGGAGTTCGT
GACCGCCGCCGGGATCACTCTCGGCATGGACGAGCTGTACAAGACTAGTGGTGGTTCAGGTGGTGGTGGT
TCAGGTGGTGGTGGTTCAGGTGGAGGAGGATCAGGAGGAGGAGGATCAGGAGGAGGAGGATCAGGAGGAG
AATTCGATATCTCAGAATTCTATAAGCTAGCACCTGTTGACAAGAAAGGCCAACCATTCCCCTTCGACCA
ATTAAAGGGAAAAGTGGTGCTTATCGTTAATGTTGCCTCCAAATGTGGATTCACTCCTCAATACAAAGAA
CTAGAGGCCTTGTACAAACGTTATAAGGACGAAGGATTTACCATCATCGGGTTCCCATGCAACCAGTTTG
GCCACCAAGAACCTGGCTCTGATGAAGAAATTGCCCAGTTCTGCCAACTGAACTATGGCGTGACTTTCCC
CATTATGAAAAAAATTGACGTTAATGGTGGCAATGAGGACCCTGTTTACAAGTTTTTGAAGAGCCAAAAA
TCCGGTATGTTGGGCTTGAGAGGTATCAAATGGAATTTTGAAAAATTCTTAGTCGATAAAAAGGGTAAAG
TGTACGAAAGATACTCTTCACTAACCAAACCTTCTTCGTTGTCCGAAACCATCGAAGAACTTTTGAAAGA
GGTGGAATAG
